Addgene plasmid #232532: pBEL3160
Purpose: Genetic complementation plasmid of LetB(R63D) with LetA
Depositing lab: Gira Bhabha & Damian Ekiert. Depositing organization: Johns Hopkins University and School of Medicine. Publication: LetA defines a structurally distinct transporter family. Santarossa CC, Li Y, Yousef S, Hasdemir HS, Rodriguez CC, Haase MAB, Baek M, Coudray N, Pavek JG, Focke KN, Silverberg AL, Bautista C, Yeh JT, Marty MT, Baker D, Tajkhorshid E, Ekiert DC, Bhabha G. Nature. 2026 Jan 21. doi: 10.1038/s41586-025-09990-0. PubMed 41565823.
Backbone
  Vector backbone: pET17b
  Vector type: Bacterial Expression
Growth in bacteria
  Bacterial resistance: Ampicillin, 100 μg/mL
  Growth temperature: 37°C
  Growth strain: DH5alpha
  Copy number: Low Copy
Gene/Insert
  Gene/Insert name: YebST (alt name: LetAB)
  Species: E. coli
  Mutation: LetB R63D
  Entrez Gene: letA (a.k.a. b1833, ECK1832, yebS); letB (a.k.a. b1834, ECK1833, yebT)
  Promoter: T7
  Cloning method: Gibson Cloning
Terms and licenses: Academic/Nonprofit Terms; Industry Terms: Not Available to Industry
Depositor comments: Please visit https://doi.org/10.1101/2025.03.21.644421 for bioRxiv preprint.
How to cite: pBEL3160 was a gift from Gira Bhabha & Damian Ekiert (Addgene plasmid # 232532 ; http://n2t.net/addgene:232532 ; RRID:Addgene_232532)
