[The description below was written by a language model from this plasmid's Addgene catalogue record and pLannotate feature annotations shown in this document.]
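Description:
pBEL3160 is a bacterial expression plasmid of about 7.1 kb built on the pET17b backbone. It carries the Escherichia coli letA–letB operon (formerly yebS–yebT, also written YebST or LetAB) with an R63D substitution in LetB. It replicates in E. coli from a ColE1/pMB1-family origin. The adjacent pBR322-derived bom region and the rop gene, whose product restrains plasmid copy number, fit the record's low-copy designation. Selection is by ampicillin through the bla β-lactamase gene under its own promoter.

The insert sits downstream of a T7 promoter and the efficient ribosome binding site from phage T7 gene 10, and a T7 terminator follows it. The two coding sequences keep an operon-like arrangement: the end of letA overlaps the start of letB by a few dozen nucleotides, so both proteins are made from a single transcript. The annotations describe them as components of a transport pathway that contributes to membrane integrity. LetB is proposed to span the space between the inner and outer membranes and move substrates across the periplasm. No epitope or purification tag is annotated on either protein. The short fragment flagged as a T7 gene 10B–derived solubility tag lies after letB, just before the terminator, and is probably residual vector sequence rather than a fusion partner. A predicted open reading frame in the backbone (YPB1_ECOLX) is likewise a vector remnant.

The stated purpose is genetic complementation: supplying LetA together with the LetB(R63D) variant to test whether the mutant can restore function. The record does not describe the host strain or phenotype used in these assays.
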