Features (pLannotate 1.2.2; 12 found; start..end, strand, type, name):
    104..208     +  promoter       AmpR promoter: bla
    209..1069    +  CDS            AmpR: β-lactamase; bla; confers resistance to ampicillin, carbenicillin, and related antibiotics
   1240..1828    +  rep_origin     ori: high-copy-number ColE1/pMB1/pBR322/pUC origin of replication
   2014..2153    -  misc_feature   bom: basis of mobility region from pBR322
   2255..2446    -  CDS            rop: Rop protein, which maintains plasmids at low copy number; rop
   2463..2843    +  CDS            YPB1_ECOLX: Protein predicted: Swiss-Prot protein existence level 4. From Escherichia coli.
   2955..2973    +  promoter       T7 promoter: promoter for bacteriophage T7 RNA polymerase
   3005..3027    +  RBS            RBS: efficient ribosome binding site from bacteriophage T7 gene 10 (Olins and Rangwala, 1989)
   3035..4315    +  CDS            yebS: YEBS_ECOLI - Experimental evidence at protein level: Swiss-Prot protein existence level 1. Component of a transport pathway that contributes to membrane integrity. From Escherichia coli (strain K12).
   4287..6917    +  CDS            yebT: YEBT_ECOLI - Experimental evidence at protein level: Swiss-Prot protein existence level 1. Component of a transport pathway that contributes to membrane integrity (PubMed:27795327). May directly span the intermembrane space, facilitating the transport of substrates across the periplasm (Probable). From Escherichia coli (strain K12).
   6942..6991    +  CDS            SET1 (fragment): solubility-enhancement tag derived from T7 phage gene 10B
   6999..7046    +  terminator     T7 terminator: transcription terminator for bacteriophage T7 RNA polymerase
>Addgene plasmid #232532 | pBEL3160 | addgene full sequence | sequence record 464802 | Addgene NGS Result
TTCTTGAAGACGAAAGGGCCTCGTGATACGCCTATTTTTATAGGTTAATGTCATGATAATAATGGTTTCT
TAGACGTCAGGTGGCACTTTTCGGGGAAATGTGCGCGGAACCCCTATTTGTTTATTTTTCTAAATACATT
CAAATATGTATCCGCTCATGAGACAATAACCCTGATAAATGCTTCAATAATATTGAAAAAGGAAGAGTAT
GAGTATTCAACATTTCCGTGTCGCCCTTATTCCCTTTTTTGCGGCATTTTGCCTTCCTGTTTTTGCTCAC
CCAGAAACGCTGGTGAAAGTAAAAGATGCTGAAGATCAGTTGGGTGCACGAGTGGGTTACATCGAACTGG
ATCTCAACAGCGGTAAGATCCTTGAGAGTTTTCGCCCCGAAGAACGTTTTCCAATGATGAGCACTTTTAA
AGTTCTGCTATGTGGCGCGGTATTATCCCGTGTTGACGCCGGGCAAGAGCAACTCGGTCGCCGCATACAC
TATTCTCAGAATGACTTGGTTGAGTACTCACCAGTCACAGAAAAGCATCTTACGGATGGCATGACAGTAA
GAGAATTATGCAGTGCTGCCATAACCATGAGTGATAACACTGCGGCCAACTTACTTCTGACAACGATCGG
AGGACCGAAGGAGCTAACCGCTTTTTTGCACAACATGGGGGATCATGTAACTCGCCTTGATCGTTGGGAA
CCGGAGCTGAATGAAGCCATACCAAACGACGAGCGTGACACCACGATGCCTGCAGCAATGGCAACAACGT
TGCGCAAACTATTAACTGGCGAACTACTTACTCTAGCTTCCCGGCAACAATTAATAGACTGGATGGAGGC
GGATAAAGTTGCAGGACCACTTCTGCGCTCGGCCCTTCCGGCTGGCTGGTTTATTGCTGATAAATCTGGA
GCCGGTGAGCGTGGGTCTCGCGGTATCATTGCAGCACTGGGGCCAGATGGTAAGCCCTCCCGTATCGTAG
TTATCTACACGACGGGGAGTCAGGCAACTATGGATGAACGAAATAGACAGATCGCTGAGATAGGTGCCTC
ACTGATTAAGCATTGGTAACTGTCAGACCAAGTTTACTCATATATACTTTAGATTGATTTAAAACTTCAT
TTTTAATTTAAAAGGATCTAGGTGAAGATCCTTTTTGATAATCTCATGACCAAAATCCCTTAACGTGAGT
TTTCGTTCCACTGAGCGTCAGACCCCGTAGAAAAGATCAAAGGATCTTCTTGAGATCCTTTTTTTCTGCG
CGTAATCTGCTGCTTGCAAACAAAAAAACCACCGCTACCAGCGGTGGTTTGTTTGCCGGATCAAGAGCTA
CCAACTCTTTTTCCGAAGGTAACTGGCTTCAGCAGAGCGCAGATACCAAATACTGTCCTTCTAGTGTAGC
CGTAGTTAGGCCACCACTTCAAGAACTCTGTAGCACCGCCTACATACCTCGCTCTGCTAATCCTGTTACC
AGTGGCTGCTGCCAGTGGCGATAAGTCGTGTCTTACCGGGTTGGACTCAAGACGATAGTTACCGGATAAG
GCGCAGCGGTCGGGCTGAACGGGGGGTTCGTGCACACAGCCCAGCTTGGAGCGAACGACCTACACCGAAC
TGAGATACCTACAGCGTGAGCTATGAGAAAGCGCCACGCTTCCCGAAGGGAGAAAGGCGGACAGGTATCC
GGTAAGCGGCAGGGTCGGAACAGGAGAGCGCACGAGGGAGCTTCCAGGGGGAAACGCCTGGTATCTTTAT
AGTCCTGTCGGGTTTCGCCACCTCTGACTTGAGCGTCGATTTTTGTGATGCTCGTCAGGGGGGCGGAGCC
TATGGAAAAACGCCAGCAACGCGGCCTTTTTACGGTTCCTGGCCTTTTGCTGGCCTTTTGCTCACATGTT
CTTTCCTGCGTTATCCCCTGATTCTGTGGATAACCGTATTACCGCCTTTGAGTGAGCTGATACCGCTCGC
CGCAGCCGAACGACCGAGCGCAGCGAGTCAGTGAGCGAGGAAGCGGAAGAGCGCCTGATGCGGTATTTTC
TCCTTACGCATCTGTGCGGTATTTCACACCGCAATGGTGCACTCTCAGTACAATCTGCTCTGATGCCGCA
TAGTTAAGCCAGTATACACTCCGCTATCGCTACGTGACTGGGTCATGGCTGCGCCCCGACACCCGCCAAC
ACCCGCTGACGCGCCCTGACGGGCTTGTCTGCTCCCGGCATCCGCTTACAGACAAGCTGTGACCGTCTCC
GGGAGCTGCATGTGTCAGAGGTTTTCACCGTCATCACCGAAACGCGCGAGGCAGCTGCGGTAAAGCTCAT
CAGCGTGGTCGTGAAGCGATTCACAGATGTCTGCCTGTTCATCCGCGTCCAGCTCGTTGAGTTTCTCCAG
AAGCGTTAATGTCTGGCTTCTGATAAAGCGGGCCATGTTAAGGGCGGTTTTTTCCTGTTTGGTCACTGAT
GCCTCCGTGTAAGGGGGATTTCTGTTCATGGGGGTAATGATACCGATGAAACGAGAGAGGATGCTCACGA
TACGGGTTACTGATGATGAACATGCCCGGTTACTGGAACGTTGTGAGGGTAAACAACTGGCGGTATGGAT
GCGGCGGGACCAGAGAAAAATCACTCAGGGTCAATGCCAGCGCTTCGTTAATACAGATGTAGGTGTTCCA
CAGGGTAGCCAGCAGCATCCTGCGATGCAGATCCGGAACATAATGGTGCAGGGCGCTGACTTCCGCGTTT
CCAGACTTTACGAAACACGGAAACCGAAGACCATTCATGTTGTTGCTCAGGTCGCAGACGTTTTGCAGCA
GCAGTCGCTTCACGTTCGCTCGCGTATCGGTGATTCATTCTGCTAACCAGTAAGGCAACCCCGCCAGCCT
AGCCGGGTCCTCAACGACAGGAGCACGATCATGCGCACCCGTGGCCAGGACCCAACGCTGCCCGAGATCT
CGATCCCGCGAAATTAATACGACTCACTATAGGGAGACCACAACGGTTTCCCTCTAGAAATAATTTTGTT
TAACTTTAAGAAGGAGATATACATATGGCTCTTAACACACCACAAATTACGCCGACAAAAAAGATAACAG
TGAGGGCAATCGGCGAGGAACTGCCGCGTGGTGATTACCAACGTTGCCCGCAATGTGACATGCTGTTTAG
CCTGCCCGAGATAAATTCTCATCAAAGTGCCTATTGTCCGCGCTGTCAGGCAAAAATTCGTGACGGGCGC
GACTGGTCGCTAACGCGCCTGGCGGCAATGGCCTTCACCATGCTGTTGCTTATGCCGTTTGCCTGGGGCG
AACCGCTGTTGCATATCTGGCTGTTAGGCATTCGTATTGACGCCAACGTTATGCAAGGCATCTGGCAAAT
GACCAAACAGGGCGATGCGATAACGGGGTCGATGGTCTTTTTCTGCGTTATTGGTGCCCCGCTCATTCTG
GTGACCTCCATAGCTTATTTATGGTTTGGTAACCGACTGGGAATGAATTTACGTCCGGTACTGCTGATGC
TTGAGCGACTTAAAGAGTGGGTAATGCTCGATATCTACCTGGTCGGCATTGGCGTTGCTTCTATAAAGGT
ACAGGATTATGCCCATATCCAGGCTGGTGTCGGCTTGTTCTCTTTTGTGGCGTTGGTGATTTTAACGACG
GTGACGTTGTCACATCTTAATGTCGAAGAACTGTGGGAGCGATTTTATCCGCAGCGCCCCGCTACGCGTA
GGGACGAGAAACTTCGTGTCTGCCTAGGGTGCCATTTTACCGGCTATCCAGATCAGCGTGGTCGCTGCCC
GCGTTGCCATATCCCGCTACGCCTGCGTCGCCGTCATAGTCTGCAAAAATGCTGGGCGGCGCTGTTAGCG
TCAATCGTTTTATTGTTACCTGCCAACCTGTTGCCTATTTCTATCATTTATCTGAACGGAGGACGGCAGG
AAGATACAATTCTTTCCGGAATTATGTCGCTGGCAAGTAGCAACATTGCGGTTGCAGGAATCGTGTTTAT
CGCCAGTATTCTGGTCCCGTTTACTAAAGTGATCGTCATGTTCACTTTACTGTTGAGCATTCATTTTAAA
TGCCAGCAAGGTTTACGCACACGCATTCTGTTACTGCGGATGGTGACCTGGATTGGTCGCTGGTCGATGC
TCGACCTGTTTGTCATATCTTTAACCATGTCGCTGATTAATCGCGATCAGATCCTCGCTTTTACTATGGG
ACCGGCTGCGTTTTATTTCGGCGCAGCGGTAATTTTGACTATTCTTGCTGTGGAATGGCTGGACAGCCGC
TTACTTTGGGATGCACATGAGTCAGGAAACGCCCGCTTCGACGACTGAAGCGCAGATTAAAAATAAACGC
CGTATCTCACCTTTCTGGCTGCTGCCGTTCATCGCGCTAATGATTGCCAGTTGGCTGATTTGGGACAGTT
ATCAGGACCGGGGTAATACCGTCACCATCGACTTTATGTCGGCGGATGGTATTGTTCCAGGCGATACGCC
TGTTCGTTATCAGGGCGTTGAAGTCGGAACAGTGCAGGACATCAGCCTCAGCGACGATCTTCGTAAGATT
GAAGTCAAGGTCAGCATCAAGTCCGATATGAAAGATGCGCTGCGCGAAGAGACTCAGTTCTGGCTGGTGA
CGCCAAAAGCATCGTTGGCAGGTGTCTCCGGGCTGGACGCCCTCGTCGGTGGGAACTATATCGGCATGAT
GCCCGGGAAAGGTAAAGAGCAGGATCACTTTGTCGCACTCGATACCCAACCGAAATATCGGCTGGACAAT
GGCGATCTGATGATCCACCTGCAAGCCCCCGATCTCGGTTCGCTGAACAGCGGTTCATTGGTCTATTTCC
GCAAGATCCCGGTGGGAAAAGTCTACGACTATGCCATCAATCCCAACAAGCAAGGCGTGGTGATTGATGT
CCTGATCGAGCGGCGTTTTACCGATCTGGTGAAAAAAGGTAGCCGTTTCTGGAACGTTTCCGGCGTTGAT
GCCAACGTCAGTATCAGTGGCGCGAAGGTGAAACTGGAAAGCTTGGCGGCACTGGTTAACGGTGCGATTG
CCTTCGATTCACCAGAAGAGTCGAAACCTGCCGAGGCGGAAGATACCTTTGGTCTGTATGAAGATCTGGC
CCACAGCCAGCGTGGCGTAATAATAAAACTGGAACTGCCGAGTGGGGCCGGATTAACCGCCGACTCGACG
CCGTTAATGTATCAGGGGCTGGAAGTCGGACAGCTGACTAAACTGGATTTAAATCCTGGTGGTAAAGTCA
CAGGGGAAATGACCGTTGATCCCAGCGTCGTTACCCTGCTTCGTGAAAATACCCGCATCGAATTACGCAA
CCCGAAATTATCCCTTAGCGATGCTAATCTCAGCGCCCTGCTGACCGGCAAAACCTTCGAGCTGGTGCCC
GGCGATGGCGAGCCACGCAAAGAATTCGTTGTTGTGCCAGGCGAAAAAGCACTGCTGCATGAACCTGATG
TTCTGACGCTGACCCTGACCGCGCCGGAAAGTTACGGTATTGATGCGGGTCAGCCGCTCATTCTTCACGG
CGTGCAGGTAGGCCAGGTTATCGATCGTAAACTCACCAGCAAAGGCGTCACCTTTACCGTCGCCATCGAG
CCTCAGCATCGCGAACTGGTAAAAGGCGATAGCAAATTTGTCGTCAACAGCCGTGTCGATGTGAAGGTGG
GGCTGGATGGCGTTGAGTTTCTCGGTGCCAGCGCCTCAGAATGGATCAATGGCGGGATCCGTATTCTGCC
GGGCGATAAAGGTGAGATGAAAGCCAGCTATCCACTGTATGCCAATTTGGAAAAAGCGCTGGAGAACAGC
CTTAGCGATTTACCCACCACAACCGTGAGTTTGAGTGCAGAGACGCTGCCGGATGTGCAGGCAGGATCGG
TAGTGCTGTACCGTAAATTTGAAGTTGGTGAAGTGATTACCGTGCGTCCGCGAGCTAACGCGTTTGACAT
CGATCTGCATATTAAGCCGGAGTATCGCAACCTTCTGACCAGCAATAGCGTGTTCTGGGCAGAAGGCGGG
GCGAAAGTTCAGCTGAATGGTAGTGGTCTGACCGTACAGGCATCCCCGCTCTCCAGAGCTCTAAAGGGAG
CCATTAGCTTCGACAACCTCAGCGGTGCCAGCGCCAGTCAGCGTAAAGGCGATAAGCGTATTCTGTATGC
TTCCGAAACAGCGGCCCGTGCGGTTGGCGGGCAGATTACGCTTCACGCTTTCGATGCCGGAAAACTGGCG
GTCGGGATGCCAATTCGCTATCTCGGTATTGACATCGGGCAAATCCAGACGCTGGATCTGATTACCGCAC
GCAATGAAGTACAGGCAAAGGCGGTACTTTACCCGGAATATGTCCAGACCTTTGCTCGCGGTGGTACGCG
CTTCTCAGTGGTCACACCGCAAATTTCGGCAGCTGGCGTTGAGCATCTTGATACTATCCTCCAGCCGTAT
ATCAACGTCGAACCAGGCCGGGGCAATCCTCGCCGCGACTTTGAATTACAAGAGGCCACCATTACTGATT
CGCGGTACCTGGATGGCTTAAGCATTATTGTTGAAGCGCCGGAAGCCGGTTCGTTAGGCATCGGTACGCC
TGTGCTGTTCCGTGGTCTGGAAGTCGGTACGGTTACAGGAATGACGCTGGGGACATTGTCAGATCGCGTG
ATGATTGCGATGCGCATCAGTAAACGCTATCAACACCTGGTGCGTAACAATTCCGTCTTCTGGTTGGCAT
CGGGTTACAGTCTGGACTTTGGTCTGACGGGCGGCGTAGTGAAAACCGGCACCTTTAACCAGTTTATCCG
TGGCGGCATCGCCTTCGCCACGCCTCCGGGTACGCCACTGGCACCGAAAGCCCAGGAAGGCAAACACTTC
CTGTTGCAGGAAAGTGAACCGAAAGAGTGGCGTGAATGGGGAACTGCGCTTCCCAAATAATGCCCACCTC
GAGCAGATCCGGCTGCTAACAAAGCCCGAAAGGAAGCTGAGTTGGCTGCTGCCACCGCTGAGCAATAACT
AGCATAACCCCTTGGGGCCTCTAAACGGGTCTTGAGGGGTTTTTTGCTGAAAGGAGGAACTATATCCGGA
TAA
